>Addgene plasmid #173637 | Lenti-sgKdm6a#1/Cre | addgene full sequence | sequence record 363622 | Addgene NGS Result
AAAAATAAACAAATAGGGGTTCCGCGCACATTTCCCCGAAAAGTGCCACCTGACGTCGACGGATCGGGAG
ATCTCCCGATCCCCTATGGTGCACTCTCAGTACAATCTGCTCTGATGCCGCATAGTTAAGCCAGTATCTG
CTCCCTGCTTGTGTGTTGGAGGTCGCTGAGTAGTGCGCGAGCAAAATTTAAGCTACAACAAGGCAAGGCT
TGACCGACAATTGCATGAAGAATCTGCTTAGGGTTAGGCGTTTTGCGCTGCTTCGCGATGTACGGGCCAG
ATATACGCGTTGACATTGATTATTGACTAGTTATTAATAGTAATCAATTACGGGGTCATTAGTTCATAGC
CCATATATGGAGTTCCGCGTTACATAACTTACGGTAAATGGCCCGCCTGGCTGACCGCCCAACGACCCCC
GCCCATTGACGTCAATAATGACGTATGTTCCCATAGTAACGCCAATAGGGACTTTCCATTGACGTCAATG
GGTGGAGTATTTACGGTAAACTGCCCACTTGGCAGTACATCAAGTGTATCATATGCCAAGTACGCCCCCT
ATTGACGTCAATGACGGTAAATGGCCCGCCTGGCATTATGCCCAGTACATGACCTTATGGGACTTTCCTA
CTTGGCAGTACATCTACGTATTAGTCATCGCTATTACCATGGTGATGCGGTTTTGGCAGTACATCAATGG
GCGTGGATAGCGGTTTGACTCACGGGGATTTCCAAGTCTCCACCCCATTGACGTCAATGGGAGTTTGTTT
TGGCACCAAAATCAACGGGACTTTCCAAAATGTCGTAACAACTCCGCCCCATTGACGCAAATGGGCGGTA
GGCGTGTACGGTGGGAGGTCTATATAAGCAGCGCGTTTTGCCTGTACTGGGTCTCTCTGGTTAGACCAGA
TCTGAGCCTGGGAGCTCTCTGGCTAACTAGGGAACCCACTGCTTAAGCCTCAATAAAGCTTGCCTTGAGT
GCTTCAAGTAGTGTGTGCCCGTCTGTTGTGTGACTCTGGTAACTAGAGATCCCTCAGACCCTTTTAGTCA
GTGTGGAAAATCTCTAGCAGTGGCGCCCGAACAGGGACTTGAAAGCGAAAGGGAAACCAGAGGAGCTCTC
TCGACGCAGGACTCGGCTTGCTGAAGCGCGCACGGCAAGAGGCGAGGGGCGGCGACTGGTGAGTACGCCA
AAAATTTTGACTAGCGGAGGCTAGAAGGAGAGAGATGGGTGCGAGAGCGTCAGTATTAAGCGGGGGAGAA
TTAGATCGCGATGGGAAAAAATTCGGTTAAGGCCAGGGGGAAAGAAAAAATATAAATTAAAACATATAGT
ATGGGCAAGCAGGGAGCTAGAACGATTCGCAGTTAATCCTGGCCTGTTAGAAACATCAGAAGGCTGTAGA
CAAATACTGGGACAGCTACAACCATCCCTTCAGACAGGATCAGAAGAACTTAGATCATTATATAATACAG
TAGCAACCCTCTATTGTGTGCATCAAAGGATAGAGATAAAAGACACCAAGGAAGCTTTAGACAAGATAGA
GGAAGAGCAAAACAAAAGTAAGACCACCGCACAGCAAGCGGCCGGCCGCTGATCTTCAGACCTGGAGGAG
GAGATATGAGGGACAATTGGAGAAGTGAATTATATAAATATAAAGTAGTAAAAATTGAACCATTAGGAGT
AGCACCCACCAAGGCAAAGAGAAGAGTGGTGCAGAGAGAAAAAAGAGCAGTGGGAATAGGAGCTTTGTTC
CTTGGGTTCTTGGGAGCAGCAGGAAGCACTATGGGCGCAGCGTCAATGACGCTGACGGTACAGGCCAGAC
AATTATTGTCTGGTATAGTGCAGCAGCAGAACAATTTGCTGAGGGCTATTGAGGCGCAACAGCATCTGTT
GCAACTCACAGTCTGGGGCATCAAGCAGCTCCAGGCAAGAATCCTGGCTGTGGAAAGATACCTAAAGGAT
CAACAGCTCCTGGGGATTTGGGGTTGCTCTGGAAAACTCATTTGCACCACTGCTGTGCCTTGGAATGCTA
GTTGGAGTAATAAATCTCTGGAACAGATTTGGAATCACACGACCTGGATGGAGTGGGACAGAGAAATTAA
CAATTACACAAGCTTAATACACTCCTTAATTGAAGAATCGCAAAACCAGCAAGAAAAGAATGAACAAGAA
TTATTGGAATTAGATAAATGGGCAAGTTTGTGGAATTGGTTTAACATAACAAATTGGCTGTGGTATATAA
AATTATTCATAATGATAGTAGGAGGCTTGGTAGGTTTAAGAATAGTTTTTGCTGTACTTTCTATAGTGAA
TAGAGTTAGGCAGGGATATTCACCATTATCGTTTCAGACCCACCTCCCAACCCCGAGGGGACCCGACAGG
CCCGAAGGAATAGAAGAAGAAGGTGGAGAGAGAGACAGAGACAGATCCATTCGATTAGTGAACGGATCGG
CACTGCGTGCGCCAATTCTGCAGACAAATGGCAGTATTCATCCACAATTTTAAAAGAAAAGGGGGGATTG
GGGGGTACAGTGCAGGGGAAAGAATAGTAGACATAATAGCAACAGACATACAAACTAAAGAATTACAAAA
ACAAATTACAAAAATTCAAAATTTTCGGGTTTATTACAGGGACAGCAGAGATCCAGTTTGGTTAGTACCG
GGCCCGCTCTAGCCCTGCAGGAACTGTTTAAACTGTGAGGGCCTATTTCCCATGATTCCTTCATATTTGC
ATATACGATACAAGGCTGTTAGAGAGATAATTGGAATTAATTTGACTGTAAACACAAAGATATTAGTACA
AAATACGTGACGTAGAAAGTAATAATTTCTTGGGTAGTTTGCAGTTTTAAAATTATGTTTTAAAATGGAC
TATCATATGCTTACCGTAACTTGAAAGTATTTCGATTTCTTGGCTTTATATATCTTGTGGAAAGGACCAA
ACACCGAATTCGTGCTGCAAGTCCAGGTTTTAGAGCTAGAAATAGCAAGTTAAAATAAGGCTAGTCCGTT
ATCAACTTGAAAAAGTGGCACCGAGTCGGTGCTTTTTTGTTTGGCGCGCCTATGGCTTAATTAACATGGC
GGCCGCATTCTACCGGGTAGGGGAGGCGCTTTTCCCAAGGCAGTCTGGAGCATGCGCTTTAGCAGCCCCG
CTGGGCACTTGGCGCTACACAAGTGGCCTCTGGCCTCGCACACATTCCACATCCACCGGTAGGCGCCAAC
CGGCTCCGTTCTTTGGTGGCCCCTTCGCGCCACCTTCTACTCCTCCCCTAGTCAGGAAGTTCCCCCCCGC
CCCGCAGCTCGCGTCGTGCAGGACGTGACAAATGGAAGTAGCACGTCTCACTAGTCTCGTGCAGATGGAC
AGCACCGCTGAGCAATGGAAGCGGGTAGGCCTTTGGGGCAGCGGCCAATAGCAGCTTTGCTCCTTCGCTT
TCTGGGCTCAGAGGCTGGGAAGGGGTGGGTCCGGGGGCGGGCTCAGGGGCGGGGCGGGCGCCCGAAGGTC
CTCCGGAGGCCCGGCATTCTGCACGCTTCAAAAGCGCACGTCTGCCGCGCTGTTCTCCTCTTCCTCATCT
CCGGGACCCGGGATGCCCAAGAAGAAGAGGAAGGTGTCCAATTTACTGACCGTACACCAAAATTTGCCTG
CATTACCGGTCGATGCAACGAGTGATGAGGTTCGCAAGAACCTGATGGACATGTTCAGGGATCGCCAGGC
GTTTTCTGAGCATACCTGGAAAATGCTTCTGTCCGTTTGCCGGTCGTGGGCGGCATGGTGCAAGTTGAAT
AACCGGAAATGGTTTCCCGCAGAACCTGAAGATGTTCGCGATTATCTTCTATATCTTCAGGCGCGCGGTC
TGGCAGTAAAAACTATCCAGCAACATTTGGGCCAGCTAAACATGCTTCATCGTCGGTCCGGGCTGCCACG
ACCAAGTGACAGCAATGCTGTTTCACTGGTTATGCGGCGGATCCGAAAAGAAAACGTTGATGCCGGTGAA
CGTGCAAAACAGGCTCTAGCGTTCGAACGCACTGATTTCGACCAGGTTCGTTCACTCATGGAAAATAGCG
ATCGCTGCCAGGATATACGTAATCTGGCATTTCTGGGGATTGCTTATAACACCCTGTTACGTATAGCCGA
AATTGCCAGGATCAGGGTTAAAGATATCTCACGTACTGACGGTGGGAGAATGTTAATCCATATTGGCAGA
ACGAAAACGCTGGTTAGCACCGCAGGTGTAGAGAAGGCACTTAGCCTGGGGGTAACTAAACTGGTCGAGC
GATGGATTTCCGTCTCTGGTGTAGCTGATGATCCGAATAACTACCTGTTTTGCCGGGTCAGAAAAAATGG
TGTTGCCGCGCCATCTGCCACCAGCCAGCTATCAACTCGCGCCCTGGAAGGGATTTTTGAAGCAACTCAT
CGATTGATTTACGGCGCTAAGGATGACTCTGGTCAGAGATACCTGGCCTGGTCTGGACACAGTGCCCGTG
TCGGAGCCGCGCGAGATATGGCCCGCGCTGGAGTTTCAATACCGGAGATCATGCAAGCTGGTGGCTGGAC
CAATGTAAATATTGTCATGAACTATATCCGTAACCTGGATAGTGAAACAGGGGCAATGGTGCGCCTGCTG
GAAGATGGCGATTAGCCATGTTTAAGGGTTCCGGTTCCACTAGGTACAATTCGATATCAAGCTTATCGAT
AATCAACCTCTGGATTACAAAATTTGTGAAAGATTGACTGGTATTCTTAACTATGTTGCTCCTTTTACGC
TATGTGGATACGCTGCTTTAATGCCTTTGTATCATGCTATTGCTTCCCGTATGGCTTTCATTTTCTCCTC
CTTGTATAAATCCTGGTTGCTGTCTCTTTATGAGGAGTTGTGGCCCGTTGTCAGGCAACGTGGCGTGGTG
TGCACTGTGTTTGCTGACGCAACCCCCACTGGTTGGGGCATTGCCACCACCTGTCAGCTCCTTTCCGGGA
CTTTCGCTTTCCCCCTCCCTATTGCCACGGCGGAACTCATCGCCGCCTGCCTTGCCCGCTGCTGGACAGG
GGCTCGGCTGTTGGGCACTGACAATTCCGTGGTGTTGTCGGGGAAATCATCGTCCTTTCCTTGGCTGCTC
GCCTGTGTTGCCACCTGGATTCTGCGCGGGACGTCCTTCTGCTACGTCCCTTCGGCCCTCAATCCAGCGG
ACCTTCCTTCCCGCGGCCTGCTGCCGGCTCTGCGGCCTCTTCCGCGTCTTCGCCTTCGCCCTCAGACGAG
TCGGATCTCCCTTTGGGCCGCCTCCCCGCATCGATACCGTCGACCTCGATCGAGACCTAGAAAAACATGG
AGCAATCACAAGTAGCAATACAGCAGCTACCAATGCTGATTGTGCCTGGCTAGAAGCACAAGAGGAGGAG
GAGGTGGGTTTTCCAGTCACACCTCAGGTACCTTTAAGACCAATGACTTACAAGGCAGCTGTAGATCTTA
GCCACTTTTTAAAAGAAAAGGGGGGACTGGAAGGGCTAATTCACTCCCAACGAAGACAAGATATCCTTGA
TCTGTGGATCTACCACACACAAGGCTACTTCCCTGATTGGCAGAACTACACACCAGGGCCAGGGATCAGA
TATCCACTGACCTTTGGATGGTGCTACAAGCTAGTACCAGTTGAGCAAGAGAAGGTAGAAGAAGCCAATG
AAGGAGAGAACACCCGCTTGTTACACCCTGTGAGCCTGCATGGGATGGATGACCCGGAGAGAGAAGTATT
AGAGTGGAGGTTTGACAGCCGCCTAGCATTTCATCACATGGCCCGAGAGCTGCATCCGGACTGTACTGGG
TCTCTCTGGTTAGACCAGATCTGAGCCTGGGAGCTCTCTGGCTAACTAGGGAACCCACTGCTTAAGCCTC
AATAAAGCTTGCCTTGAGTGCTTCAAGTAGTGTGTGCCCGTCTGTTGTGTGACTCTGGTAACTAGAGATC
CCTCAGACCCTTTTAGTCAGTGTGGAAAATCTCTAGCAGCATGTGAGCAAAAGGCCAGCAAAAGGCCAGG
AACCGTAAAAAGGCCGCGTTGCTGGCGTTTTTCCATAGGCTCCGCCCCCCTGACGAGCATCACAAAAATC
GACGCTCAAGTCAGAGGTGGCGAAACCCGACAGGACTATAAAGATACCAGGCGTTTCCCCCTGGAAGCTC
CCTCGTGCGCTCTCCTGTTCCGACCCTGCCGCTTACCGGATACCTGTCCGCCTTTCTCCCTTCGGGAAGC
GTGGCGCTTTCTCATAGCTCACGCTGTAGGTATCTCAGTTCGGTGTAGGTCGTTCGCTCCAAGCTGGGCT
GTGTGCACGAACCCCCCGTTCAGCCCGACCGCTGCGCCTTATCCGGTAACTATCGTCTTGAGTCCAACCC
GGTAAGACACGACTTATCGCCACTGGCAGCAGCCACTGGTAACAGGATTAGCAGAGCGAGGTATGTAGGC
GGTGCTACAGAGTTCTTGAAGTGGTGGCCTAACTACGGCTACACTAGAAGAACAGTATTTGGTATCTGCG
CTCTGCTGAAGCCAGTTACCTTCGGAAAAAGAGTTGGTAGCTCTTGATCCGGCAAACAAACCACCGCTGG
TAGCGGTGGTTTTTTTGTTTGCAAGCAGCAGATTACGCGCAGAAAAAAAGGATCTCAAGAAGATCCTTTG
ATCTTTTCTACGGGGTCTGACGCTCAGTGGAACGAAAACTCACGTTAAGGGATTTTGGTCATGAGATTAT
CAAAAAGGATCTTCACCTAGATCCTTTTAAATTAAAAATGAAGTTTTAAATCAATCTAAAGTATATATGA
GTAAACTTGGTCTGACAGTTACCAATGCTTAATCAGTGAGGCACCTATCTCAGCGATCTGTCTATTTCGT
TCATCCATAGTTGCCTGACTCCCCGTCGTGTAGATAACTACGATACGGGAGGGCTTACCATCTGGCCCCA
GTGCTGCAATGATACCGCGAGACCCACGCTCACCGGCTCCAGATTTATCAGCAATAAACCAGCCAGCCGG
AAGGGCCGAGCGCAGAAGTGGTCCTGCAACTTTATCCGCCTCCATCCAGTCTATTAATTGTTGCCGGGAA
GCTAGAGTAAGTAGTTCGCCAGTTAATAGTTTGCGCAACGTTGTTGCCATTGCTACAGGCATCGTGGTGT
CACGCTCGTCGTTTGGTATGGCTTCATTCAGCTCCGGTTCCCAACGATCAAGGCGAGTTACATGATCCCC
CATGTTGTGCAAAAAAGCGGTTAGCTCCTTCGGTCCTCCGATCGTTGTCAGAAGTAAGTTGGCCGCAGTG
TTATCACTCATGGTTATGGCAGCACTGCATAATTCTCTTACTGTCATGCCATCCGTAAGATGCTTTTCTG
TGACTGGTGAGTACTCAACCAAGTCATTCTGAGAATAGTGTATGCGGCGACCGAGTTGCTCTTGCCCGGC
GTCAATACGGGATAATACCGCGCCACATAGCAGAACTTTAAAAGTGCTCATCATTGGAAAACGTTCTTCG
GGGCGAAAACTCTCAAGGATCTTACCGCTGTTGAGATCCAGTTCGATGTAACCCACTCGTGCACCCAACT
GATCTTCAGCATCTTTTACTTTCACCAGCGTTTCTGGGTGAGCAAAAACAGGAAGGCAAAATGCCGCAAA
AAAGGGAATAAGGGCGACACGGAAATGTTGAATACTCATACTCTTCCTTTTTCAATATTATTGAAGCATT
TATCAGGGTTATTGTCTCATGAGCGGATACATATTTGAATGTATTTAG
Features (pLannotate 1.2.2; 21 found; start..end, strand, type, name):
     85..137     -  misc_feature   bom (fragment): basis of mobility region from pBR322
    292..671     +  enhancer       CMV enhancer: human cytomegalovirus immediate early enhancer
    672..871     +  promoter       CMV promoter: human cytomegalovirus (CMV) immediate early promoter
    889..1069    +  LTR            5' LTR (truncated): truncated 5' long terminal repeat (LTR) from HIV-1
   1116..1241    +  misc_feature   HIV-1 Ψ: packaging signal of human immunodeficiency virus type 1
   1225..1563    +  CDS            HIV-1 gag (fragment): gag protein from human immunodeficiency virus 1; gag
   1738..1971    +  misc_feature   RRE: The Rev response element (RRE) of HIV-1 allows for Rev-dependent mRNA export from the nucleus to the cytoplasm.
   2348..2448    +  CDS            Rev (fragment): human immunodeficiency virus 1 (HIV-1) Rev protein; rev; enhances nuclear export of unspliced and incompletely spliced viral mRNAs
   2498..2615    +  misc_feature   cPPT/CTS: central polypurine tract and central termination sequence of HIV-1
   2697..2937    +  promoter       U6 promoter: RNA polymerase III promoter for human U6 snRNA
   2967..3042    +  misc_RNA       gRNA scaffold: guide RNA scaffold for the Streptococcus pyogenes CRISPR/Cas9 system
   3095..3575    +  promoter       PGK promoter: mouse phosphoglycerate kinase 1 promoter
   3605..4635    +  CDS            Cre (fragment): site-specific recombinase Cre is a site-specific recombinase from bacteriophage P1. Recombination occurs at loxP sequences.
   4668..4691    +  misc_feature   MCS (fragment): pBluescript multiple cloning site
   4691..5279    +  misc_feature   WPRE: woodchuck hepatitis virus posttranscriptional regulatory element
   5280..5299    +  misc_feature   MCS (fragment): pBluescript multiple cloning site
   5301..5801    +  CDS            nef (fragment): NEF_HV1LA - Experimental evidence at protein level: Swiss-Prot protein existence level 1. Extracellular Nef protein targets CD4(+) T-lymphocytes for apoptosis by interacting with CXCR4 surface receptors. From Human immunodeficiency virus type 1 group M subtype B (isolate Lai) (HIV-1).
   5808..5988    +  LTR            5' LTR (truncated): truncated 5' long terminal repeat (LTR) from HIV-1
   6050..6638    -  rep_origin     ori: high-copy-number ColE1/pMB1/pBR322/pUC origin of replication
   6809..7669    -  CDS            AmpR: β-lactamase; bla; confers resistance to ampicillin, carbenicillin, and related antibiotics
   7670..26      -  promoter       AmpR promoter (across the origin): bla
