[The description below was written by a language model from this plasmid's Addgene catalogue record and pLannotate feature annotations shown in this document.]
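Description:
Lenti-sgKdm6a#1/Cre is a 7.7 kb HIV-1-derived lentiviral transfer plasmid built on the pLL3.3 backbone that combines a CRISPR guide RNA with Cre recombinase in a single vector. It is propagated in E. coli as a high-copy plasmid through a ColE1/pUC-type origin and is selected with ampicillin via the β-lactamase gene. The viral genome is transcribed in packaging cells from a CMV enhancer/promoter fused to a truncated 5' LTR. It carries the Ψ packaging signal with an adjoining gag fragment, the Rev response element for Rev-dependent nuclear export, and the cPPT/CTS. A WPRE enhances transcript expression, and the genome ends in a downstream truncated LTR preceded by a nef-derived fragment.

The payload consists of two independent expression units. A human U6 RNA polymerase III promoter drives a guide targeting mouse Kdm6a (also known as Utx), fused to the Streptococcus pyogenes Cas9 gRNA scaffold. Immediately downstream, the mouse PGK promoter drives Cre recombinase. No Cas9 coding sequence and no mammalian selection marker or fluorescent reporter is annotated, so the nuclease must be supplied by the recipient cells or animal. This suggests a design in which Cre acts on loxP-flanked or lox-stop-lox alleles in the transduced cell while the guide directs Cas9 to disrupt Kdm6a, coupling both events in the same cells. The associated publication concerns functional analysis of tumour suppressor genes in oncogenic KRAS-driven lung cancer, consistent with use for testing Kdm6a loss in mouse tumour models. The "#1" in the name suggests it is one of several Kdm6a guides, though the record does not say so.
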