Addgene plasmid #173637: Lenti-sgKdm6a#1/Cre
Purpose: Expresses a Kdm6a-targeting gRNA and Cre-recombinase
Depositing lab: Charles Swanton. Depositing organization: University College London. Publication: A functional taxonomy of tumor suppression in oncogenic KRAS-driven lung cancer. Cai H, Chew SK, Li C, Tsai MK, Andrejka L, Murray CW, Hughes NW, Shuldiner EG, Ashkin EL, Tang R, Hung KL, Chen LC, Lee SYC, Yousefi M, Lin WY, Kunder CA, Cong L, McFarland CD, Petrov DA, Swanton C, Winslow MM. Cancer Discov. 2021 Feb 19. pii: 2159-8290.CD-20-1325. doi: 10.1158/2159-8290.CD-20-1325. PubMed 33608386.
Backbone
  Vector backbone: pLL3.3
  Vector type: Lentiviral, Cre/Lox, CRISPR
Growth in bacteria
  Bacterial resistance: Ampicillin, 100 μg/mL
  Growth temperature: 37°C
  Growth strain: NEB Stable
  Copy number: High Copy
Gene/Insert
  Gene/Insert name: gRNA targeting Kdm6a
  gRNA/shRNA sequence: AATTCGTGCTGCAAGTCCAG
  Species: M. musculus (mouse)
  Entrez Gene: Kdm6a (a.k.a. Utx)
  Cloning method: Restriction Enzyme; 5′ cloning site unknown (unknown if destroyed); 3′ cloning site unknown (unknown if destroyed)
Terms and licenses: Academic/Nonprofit Terms; Industry Terms: Not Available to Industry
How to cite: Lenti-sgKdm6a#1/Cre was a gift from Charles Swanton (Addgene plasmid # 173637 ; http://n2t.net/addgene:173637 ; RRID:Addgene_173637)
